Addgene plasmid #32088: pWZLFlagMenin(S543A)
Depositing lab: Matthew Meyerson. Depositing organization: Dana-Farber Cancer Institute. Publication: The menin tumor suppressor protein is phosphorylated in response to DNA damage. Francis J, Lin W, Rozenblatt-Rosen O, Meyerson M. PLoS One. 2011 . 6(1):e16119. 10.1371/journal.pone.0016119 PubMed 21264250.
Backbone
  Vector backbone: pWZL
  Vector type: Mammalian Expression, Retroviral
  Selectable markers: Blasticidin
Growth in bacteria
  Bacterial resistance: Ampicillin, 100 μg/mL
  Growth temperature: 37°C
  Growth strain: DH5alpha
  Copy number: Unknown
Gene/Insert
  Gene/Insert name: Menin
  Mutation: S543A
  Tag / fusion protein: Flag (N terminal on backbone)
  Cloning method: Restriction Enzyme; 5′ cloning site unknown (unknown if destroyed); 3′ cloning site unknown (unknown if destroyed)
  Sequencing primers: 5′ pBABE 5'
Terms and licenses: Academic/Nonprofit Terms; Industry Terms: Not Available to Industry
How to cite: pWZLFlagMenin(S543A) was a gift from Matthew Meyerson (Addgene plasmid # 32088 ; http://n2t.net/addgene:32088 ; RRID:Addgene_32088)
