[The description below was written by a language model from this plasmid's Addgene catalogue record.]
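Description:
pWZLFlagMenin(S543A) is a retroviral mammalian expression plasmid built on the pWZL backbone, carrying the tumor suppressor menin with a serine-to-alanine substitution at position 543 and an N-terminal Flag epitope tag supplied by the backbone. It is propagated in E. coli under ampicillin selection, and transduced or transfected mammalian cells are selected with blasticidin. No feature table accompanies the record, so the promoter driving the insert, the origin of replication, the copy number and the restriction sites used for cloning are not stated, nor is the species of the menin coding sequence. In pWZL-type vectors generally, the retroviral long terminal repeats and packaging signal flank the expression cassette. This allows the transcript to be packaged into retroviral particles in a suitable packaging cell line and then stably integrated into target cell genomes, with the 5′ LTR typically providing transcription of the insert.

The S543A change replaces a serine with a residue that cannot be phosphorylated. Given the associated study on menin phosphorylation in response to DNA damage, the construct evidently serves as a phospho-deficient mutant at that site. Stable expression of this Flag-tagged mutant would allow comparison with wild-type menin. The Flag tag permits detection by immunoblotting or immunofluorescence and recovery of the protein and its partners by immunoprecipitation, independently of endogenous menin. Typical uses would therefore be generating blasticidin-resistant cell populations that express the mutant, in order to examine how loss of phosphorylation at serine 543 affects menin behaviour after genotoxic stress.
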