>Addgene plasmid #32088 | pWZLFlagMenin(S543A) | addgene partial sequence | sequence record 37278 | pBABE-5
TCGCGGACAGAATTCGCCACCATGGACTACAAGGACGACGATGACAAGGGATCCATGGGGCTGAAGGCCG
CCCAGAAGACGCTGTTCCCGCTGCGCTCCATCGACGACGTGGTGCGCCTGTTTGCTGCCGAGCTGGGCCG
AGAGGAGCCGGACCTGGTGCTCCTTTCCTTGGTGCTGGGCTTCGTGGAGCATTTTCTGGCTGTCAACCGC
GTCATCCCTACCAACGTTCCCGAGCTCACCTTCCAGCCCAGCCCCGCCCCCGACCCGCCTGGCGGCCTCA
CCTACTTTCCCGTGGCCGACCTGTCTATCATCGCCGCCCTCTATGCCCGCTTCACCGCCCAGATCCGAGG
CGCCGTCGACCTGTCCCTCTATCCTCGAGAAGGGGGTGTCTCCAGCCGTGAGCTGGTGAAGAAGGTCTCC
GATGTCATATGGAACAGCCTCAGCCGCTCCTACTTCAAGGATCGGGCCCACATCCAGTCCCTCTTCAGCT
TCATCACAGGCACCAAATTGGACAGCTCCGGTGTGGCCTTTGCTGTGGTTGGGGCCTGCCAGGCCCTGGG
TCTCCGGGATGTCCACCTCGCCCTGTCTGAGGATCATGCCTGGGTAGTGTTTGGGCCCAATGGGGAGCAG
ACAGCTGAGGTCACCTGGCACGGCAAGGGCAACGAGGACCGCAGGGGCCAGACAGTCAATGCCGGTGTGG
CTGAGCGGAGCTGGCTGTACCTGAAAGGATCATACATGCGCTGTGACCGCAAGATGGAGGTGGCGTTCAT
GGTGTGTGCCATCAACCCTTCCATTGACCTGCACACCGACTCGCTGGAGCTTCTGCAGCTGCAGCAGAAG
CTGCTCTGGCTGCTCTATGACCTGGGACATCTGGAAAGGTACCCCATGGC
