>Addgene plasmid #32088 | pWZLFlagMenin(S543A) | addgene partial sequence | sequence record 37750 | pWZL-R 5'-TTCCGGGCCCTCACATTG-3'
NCGGAAATTGGTCGACTAGATCTTCAATTGTTTTACGTATCTCGAGTGAATTCGCCCTTAGGCCTTTGCG
CTGCCGCTTGAGGAAAGACAGAGTGTAGTCACTAGGGGTGGACACTTTCTGCTTCTTCATCTGCACTTGC
GACTGTGCCGTGAGTTGCAGCTTGATGGCGCTCGAGTTGATCTTGGTGGCCACCAGCAGCTCCTTCATGC
CCTTCATCTTCTCACTCTGGAAAGTGAGCACTGGACCCTCCGGCGGTGGTGCTGCTGCGGGTGCTGGCAC
CTGAGCCGTGCTGCCACCTTCAGGGCCTCGGGCTGTGCCAGCGACAGTCCCAGGAGGCTTCCGGGGGGGT
CCTGACACTGCACCCTGGCCGGTGCCCAGGCCCTTGTCCAGTGCTGGCTTCTTGGGCGGCGGGGGCTCCT
CTGGCTTGGACTCCCGCCGTGGGCCCCGCCGCCGGCCTTCCCGGGCTTCCTCGCCCCACGGCTCCTCGGC
CTCGGCCGCCTCGGCCTCTCGGCTCACTATGCGCACCTTCTGCCGCACCTGTCCCTCAAAACGGCCTAAG
GACTGCACAAGAAAGGTGGCCCAGCCCACGTGCAGCACAGGCGTGGGACTGCCCTCCTCCCATTTGCAGA
TGCCGTCGTAGAATCGCAGCAGGTGGGCGAAGCACTCAGGGTCCTGGAGGGCGGAACCTTGGCTCTGGGT
GCCCTGGCTTTGCTCCCCCGGCCGCTCCTCGCCCGCCTCCAGCAAGCTGGCTGCCTCCTTCAGCAGGTTG
GGGATGACATCATTGGCTACTTCAAAGAACTCCTTGTAGATCTCCTCGTCTTCCCGGCAGTAATTGTAGT
CCTGGATGANANTGNCCGTGTCCGCCNAGGCCTGCAGGGCTTCCCGCACA
